Addgene plasmid #44545: pPK617
Depositing lab: Michael Grunstein. Depositing organization: University of California, Los Angeles (UCLA). Publication: Extremely conserved histone H4 N terminus is dispensable for growth but essential for repressing the silent mating loci in yeast. Kayne PS, Kim UJ, Han M, Mullen JR, Yoshizaki F, Grunstein M. Cell. 1988 Oct 7;55(1):27-39. 10.1016/0092-8674(88)90006-2 PubMed 3048701.
Backbone
  Vector backbone: pUK499
  Vector type: Yeast Expression
Growth in bacteria
  Bacterial resistance: Ampicillin, 100 μg/mL
  Growth temperature: 37°C
  Growth strain: XL1 Blue
  Copy number: Unknown
Gene/Insert
  Gene/Insert name: hhf2
  Mutation: del (4-14)
  Cloning method: Restriction Enzyme; 5′ cloning site BamH I (unknown if destroyed); 3′ cloning site HindIII (unknown if destroyed)
  Sequencing primers: 5′ CCTACATCTTGTTCAAAAGAGTAGC
Terms and licenses: Academic/Nonprofit Terms; Industry Terms: Not Available to Industry
How to cite: pPK617 was a gift from Michael Grunstein (Addgene plasmid # 44545 ; http://n2t.net/addgene:44545 ; RRID:Addgene_44545)
