[The description below was written by a language model from this plasmid's Addgene catalogue record.]
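Description:
pPK617 is a yeast expression plasmid built on the pUK499 backbone and carrying a mutant allele of hhf2, one of the two Saccharomyces cerevisiae genes encoding histone H4. The insert bears an internal deletion, del(4-14), which removes residues 4 through 14 of the highly conserved, lysine-rich N-terminal tail of H4 while leaving the rest of the protein intact. The fragment was introduced by restriction cloning between BamHI and HindIII sites; the record does not say whether those sites survive in the final construct. In bacteria the plasmid is selected with ampicillin, and its copy number is listed as unknown.

The record does not state the promoter driving the hhf2 allele, the yeast selectable marker, or the type of yeast replication element (centromeric, 2μ or integrating) provided by pUK499. No feature table is available to resolve these points, so they should be checked against the backbone's own documentation.

The associated study examined whether the H4 N terminus is required for viability and for transcriptional repression of the silent mating-type loci in yeast. A plasmid of this kind fits a deletion series in which a mutant H4 copy is supplied to cells so that the consequences of truncating the tail can be scored. Relevant phenotypes include growth, mating ability and silencing. pPK617 is therefore useful as a defined N-terminal tail deletion allele for genetic studies of histone H4 function, chromatin structure and silencing in budding yeast.
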