>Addgene plasmid #44545 | pPK617 | addgene partial sequence | sequence record 64147 | yHHF2pro-F 5'-CCTACATCTTGTTCAAAAGAGTAGC-3'
GTCCGGTAGAGCCAAGCGTCACAGAAAGATTCTAAGAGATAACATTCAAGGTATCACTAAGCCAGCTATC
AGAAGATTAGCTAGAAGAGGTGGTGTCAAGCGTATTTCTGGTTTGATCTACGAAGAAGTCAGAGCCGTCT
TGAAATCCTTCTTGGAATCCGTCATCAGGGACTCTGTTACTTACACTGAACACGCCAAGAGAAAGACTGT
TACTTCTTTGGATGTTGTTTATGCTTTGAAGAGACAAGGTAGAACCTTATATGGTTTCGGTGGTTAAACA
ATCGGTGGTTAAACAATCGGTGTTTGAAATTATTTTCATGCCTTTCAAAAAATAAAATAACGATCATTCT
ATTGGGAATATAATAGAACCTTATGTATGCATTTTTCGGTTTTTTATTATTTCATGTACTATATATATTA
AAAATAAGTCTCAATAAAAGAAACTAGTTTCCGAACTGTCTTAGATAGTCTTCCCTTATGTGCTCCTCCA
TTTCATTGCCGTTGAGTGCTTCGACGTGGCGTTCGTGTCCCCTCTGTTGGTTAAGCAGATTTACCCAAAT
ATTTACGCAGAAACCCATGGAATCCTCAATTTCACGCTTTTTCTTGGGACATCTGCACCTGCAGCCACAC
CCAAATTCCCTTCCCTCGTCGTAGGCCGCGTTTTTACGTTTGAATTTTGAGTCACTGGCTAAGTAGGAGA
ATTCTTGAAGACGAAAGGGCCTCGTGATACGCCTATTTTTATAGGTTAATGTCATGATAATAATGGTTTC
TTAGACGTCAGGTGGCACTTTTCGGGGAAATGTGCG
